Addgene plasmid #133577: PB CAG-L-bpA-3xSV40pA-L-td-sfGFP
Purpose: CAG tdGFP cre/lox reporter piggyBac transposon (bpA 3x SV40pA stop)
Depositing lab: Mario Capecchi. Depositing organization: University of Utah.
Backbone
  Vector backbone: Custom
  Vector type: Mammalian Expression, Cre/Lox
Growth in bacteria
  Bacterial resistance: Ampicillin, 100 μg/mL
  Growth temperature: 30°C
  Growth strain: DH10B
  Copy number: High Copy
Gene/Insert
  Gene/Insert name: Tandem dimer superfolder GFP
  Species: Synthetic
Resource information
  A portion of this plasmid was derived from a plasmid made by: piggyBac ITR's were synthesized from sequences in the NCBI database. CAG promoter is from pCAGGS obtained from BCCM/LMBP. bGH pA is from Neal Copeland. SV40 pA is from Clontech. sfGFP is from Sandia Biotech. WPRE is from Miguel Ramalho-Santos. Backbone is from Stratagene.
Terms and licenses: Academic/Nonprofit Terms; Industry Terms: Not Available to Industry
Depositor comments: bGHpA-3xSV40pA stop cassette is from the ROSA26-CAG-loxP-EM7-Neo*-bpA-3xSV40pA-loxP-tauLacZ-bpA construct in Nam and Benezra, 2009 (https://www.ncbi.nlm.nih.gov/pubmed/19896442 Supplemental Data, Figure 3). When utilized in a reporter knocked in into a genomic locus, this stop cassette did not leak in vivo.
How to cite: PB CAG-L-bpA-3xSV40pA-L-td-sfGFP was a gift from Mario Capecchi (Addgene plasmid # 133577 ; http://n2t.net/addgene:133577 ; RRID:Addgene_133577)
