[The description below was written by a language model from this plasmid's Addgene catalogue record and pLannotate feature annotations shown in this document.]
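Description:
PB CAG-L-bpA-3xSV40pA-L-td-sfGFP is a Cre/lox fluorescent reporter carried in a piggyBac transposon for mammalian expression. The custom plasmid is built on a pBluescript-type bacterial backbone, with a high-copy ColE1/pUC origin, an f1 origin, ampicillin resistance (bla), and remnants of the lac promoter/lacZα region flanked by T3 and T7 promoters. According to the record, the piggyBac inverted terminal repeats were synthesized from database sequences. The automated feature table does not annotate them explicitly, although a short baculovirus-related fragment downstream of the cassette probably marks the region of one transposon end. No transposase is encoded, so genomic integration would require piggyBac transposase supplied separately.

The payload is driven by the CAG promoter, annotated as the CMV immediate-early enhancer, chicken β-actin promoter and chimeric β-actin/β-globin intron. Immediately downstream lies a transcriptional stop cassette flanked by two loxP sites in the same orientation, consisting of a bovine growth hormone polyadenylation signal followed by three tandem SV40 poly(A) signals. After the second loxP site come two consecutive superfolder GFP coding sequences forming the tandem dimer (td-sfGFP), then a WPRE to enhance transcript expression and a terminal bGH poly(A) signal. Before recombination, transcripts from CAG terminate within the stop cassette and the reporter stays silent. Cre excises the floxed stop, placing td-sfGFP directly under CAG and permanently marking the recombined cell and its progeny with green fluorescence. The depositor notes that this stop cassette derives from a published ROSA26 knock-in reporter, where it showed no leakiness in vivo. The construct is suited to generating stably integrated Cre-activity or lineage-tracing reporters by transposition.
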