Features (pLannotate 1.2.2; 31 found; start..end, strand, type, name):
    105..484     +  enhancer       CMV enhancer: human cytomegalovirus immediate early enhancer
    486..763     +  promoter       chicken β-actin promoter: No description available
    764..1780    +  intron         chimeric intron: chimera between introns from chicken β-actin and rabbit β-globin
   1835..1868    +  protein_bind   loxP: Cre-mediated recombination occurs in the 8-bp core sequence (GCATACAT). Cre recombinase
   1895..2119    +  polyA_signal   bGH poly(A) signal: bovine growth hormone polyadenylation signal
   2123..2144    +  promoter       SV40 promoter (fragment): SV40 enhancer and early promoter
   2174..2199    +  misc_feature   MCS (fragment): pBluescript multiple cloning site
   2199..2281    +  CDS            large T antigen (fragment): large T antigen from SV40 (simian virus 40)
   2304..2425    +  polyA_signal   SV40 poly(A) signal: SV40 polyadenylation signal
   2432..2514    +  CDS            large T antigen (fragment): large T antigen from SV40 (simian virus 40)
   2537..2658    +  polyA_signal   SV40 poly(A) signal: SV40 polyadenylation signal
   2665..2747    +  CDS            large T antigen (fragment): large T antigen from SV40 (simian virus 40)
   2770..2891    +  polyA_signal   SV40 poly(A) signal: SV40 polyadenylation signal
   2914..2947    +  protein_bind   loxP: Cre-mediated recombination occurs in the 8-bp core sequence (GCATACAT). Cre recombinase
   2957..3670    +  CDS            Superfolder GFP: Superfolder GFP is a basic (constitutively fluorescent) green fluorescent protein published in 2005, derived from Aequorea victoria. It is reported to be a very rapidly-maturing weak dimer.
   3701..4414    +  CDS            Superfolder GFP: Superfolder GFP is a basic (constitutively fluorescent) green fluorescent protein published in 2005, derived from Aequorea victoria. It is reported to be a very rapidly-maturing weak dimer.
   4426..5010    +  misc_feature   WPRE: woodchuck hepatitis virus posttranscriptional regulatory element
   5055..5279    +  polyA_signal   bGH poly(A) signal: bovine growth hormone polyadenylation signal
   5283..5304    +  promoter       SV40 promoter (fragment): SV40 enhancer and early promoter
   5668..5745    +  CDS            FP (fragment): FP25_NPVAC - Experimental evidence at protein level: Swiss-Prot protein existence level 1. From Autographa californica nuclear polyhedrosis virus (AcMNPV).
   5755..5773    -  promoter       T7 promoter: promoter for bacteriophage T7 RNA polymerase
   5776..5933    +  CDS            lacZα (fragment): LacZα fragment of β-galactosidase; lacZ fragment
   5965..6393    -  rep_origin     f1 ori (sequence partly withheld): f1 bacteriophage origin of replication; arrow indicates direction of (+) strand synthesis
   6420..6524    +  promoter       AmpR promoter: bla
   6525..7385    +  CDS            AmpR: β-lactamase; bla; confers resistance to ampicillin, carbenicillin, and related antibiotics
   7556..8144    +  rep_origin     ori: high-copy-number ColE1/pMB1/pBR322/pUC origin of replication
   8327..8419    +  CDS            lacI (fragment): lac repressor; lacI; The lac repressor binds to the lac operator to inhibit transcription in E. coli. This inhibition can be relieved by adding lactose or isopropyl-β-D-thiogalactopyranoside (IPTG).
   8432..8453    +  protein_bind   CAP binding site: CAP binding activates transcription in the presence of cAMP. E. coli catabolite activator protein
   8468..8498    +  promoter       lac promoter: promoter for the E. coli lac operon
   8506..8522    +  protein_bind   lac operator: The lac repressor binds to the lac operator to inhibit transcription in E. coli. This inhibition can be relieved by adding lactose or isopropyl-β-D-thiogalactopyranoside (IPTG). lac repressor encoded by lacI
   8567..8585    +  promoter       T3 promoter: promoter for bacteriophage T3 RNA polymerase
>Addgene plasmid #133577 | PB CAG-L-bpA-3xSV40pA-L-td-sfGFP | addgene full sequence | sequence record 274079 | Addgene NGS Result
ACTTATTTTGTACTTTAAAAACAGTCATGTTGTATTATAAAATAAGTAATTAGCTTAACCTATACATAAT
AGAAACAAATTATACTTATTAACCGGTCATGGTCGACATTGATTATTGACTAGTTATTAATAGTAATCAA
TTACGGGGTCATTAGTTCATAGCCCATATATGGAGTTCCGCGTTACATAACTTACGGTAAATGGCCCGCC
TGGCTGACCGCCCAACGACCCCCGCCCATTGACGTCAATAATGACGTATGTTCCCATAGTAACGCCAATA
GGGACTTTCCATTGACGTCAATGGGTGGAGTATTTACGGTAAACTGCCCACTTGGCAGTACATCAAGTGT
ATCATATGCCAAGTACGCCCCCTATTGACGTCAATGACGGTAAATGGCCCGCCTGGCATTATGCCCAGTA
CATGACCTTATGGGACTTTCCTACTTGGCAGTACATCTACGTATTAGTCATCGCTATTACCATGGTCGAG
GTGAGCCCCACGTTCTGCTTCACTCTCCCCATCTCCCCCCCCTCCCCACCCCCAATTTTGTATTTATTTA
TTTTTTAATTATTTTGTGCAGCGATGGGGGCGGGGGGGGGGGGGGGGSGCGCGCCGGGGGGGGGGGGGGG
GGGGGGGGGGGGGGGGGGGGSGRGGCGGRGAGGTGCGGCGGCAGCCAATCAGAGCGGCGCGCTCCGAAAG
TTTCCTTTTATGGCGAGGCGGCGGCGGCGGCGGCCCTATAAAAAGCGAAGCGCGCGGCGGGCGGGAGTCG
CTGCGCGCTGCCTTCGCCCCGTGCCCCGCTCCGCCGCCGCCTCGCGCCGCCCGCCCCGGCTCTGACTGAC
CGCGTTACTCCCACAGGTGAGCGGGCGGGACGGCCCTTCTCCTCCGGGCTGTAATTAGCGCTTGGTTTAA
TGACGGCTTGTTTCTTTTCTGTGGCTGCGTGAAAGCCTTGAGGGGCTCCGGGAGGGCCCTTTGTGCGGGG
GGAGCGGCTCGGGGGGTGCGTGCGTGTGTGTGTGCGTGGGGAGCGCCGCGTGCGGCTCCGCGCTGCCCGG
CGGCTGTGAGCGCTGCGGGCGCGGCGCGGGGCTTTGTGCGCTCCGCAGTGTGCGCGAGGGGAGCGCGGCC
GGGGGCGGTGCCCCGCGGTGCGGGGGGGGCTGCGAGGGGAACAAAGGCTGCGTGCGGGGTGTGTGCGTGG
GGGGGTGAGCAGGGGGTGTGGGCGCGTCGGTCGGGCTGCAACCCCCCCTGCACCCCCCTCCCCGAGTTGC
TGAGCACGGCCCGGCTTCGGGTGCGGGGCTCCGTACGGGGCGTGGCGCGGGGCTCGCCGTGCCGGGCGGG
GGGTGGCGGCAGGTGGGGGTGCCGGGCGGGGCGGGGCCGCCKCGGGCCGGGGRGGGCTCGGGGGRGGGGC
GCGGCGGCCCCCGGAGCGCCGGCGGCTGTCGAGGCGCGGCGAGCCGCAGCCATTGCCTTTTATGGTAATC
GTGCGAGAGGGCGCAGGGACTTCCTTTGTCCCAAATCTGTGCGGAGCCGAAATCTGGGAGGCGCCGCCGC
ACCCCCTCTAGCGGGCGCGGGGCGAAGCGGTGCGGCGCCGGCAGGAAGGAAATGGGCGGGGAGGGCCTTC
GTGCGTCGCCGCGCCGCCGTCCCCTTCTCCCTCTCCAGCCTCGGGGCTGTCCGCGGGGGGACGGCTGCCT
TCGGGGGGGACGGGGCAGGGCGGGGTTCGGCTTCTGGCGTGTGACCGGCGGCTCTAGAGCCTCTGCTAAC
CATGTTCATGCCTTCTTCTTTTTCCTACAGCTCCTGGGCAACGTGCTGGTTATTGTGCTGTCTCATCATT
TTGGCAAAGAATTCATAACTTCGTATAGCATACATTATACGAAGTTATGCTAGCAGCTCGCTGATCAGCC
TCGACTGTGCCTTCTAGTTGCCAGCCATCTGTTGTTTGCCCCTCCCCCGTGCCTTCCTTGACCCTGGAAG
GTGCCACTCCCACTGTCCTTTCCTAATAAAATGAGGAAATTGCATCGCATTGTCTGAGTAGGTGTCATTC
TATTCTGGGGGGTGGGGTGGGGCAGGACAGCAAGGGGGAGGATTGGGAAGACAATAGCAGGCATGCTGGG
GATGCGGTGGGCTCTATGGCTTCTGAGGCGGAAAGAACCAGCTGGGGCTCGACTAGAGCTTGCGGAACCC
TTACCACCGCGGTGGCGGCCGCTCTAGAATCATAATCAGCCATACCACATTTGTAGAGGTTTTACTTGCT
TTAAAAAACCTCCCACACCTCCCCCTGAACCTGAAACATAAAATGAATGCAATTGTTGTTGTTAACTTGT
TTATTGCAGCTTATAATGGTTACAAATAAAGCAATAGCATCACAAATTTCACAAATAAAGCATTTTTTTC
ACTGCATTCTAGTTGTGGTTTGTCCAAACTCATCAATGTATCTTAACTAGAATCATAATCAGCCATACCA
CATTTGTAGAGGTTTTACTTGCTTTAAAAAACCTCCCACACCTCCCCCTGAACCTGAAACATAAAATGAA
TGCAATTGTTGTTGTTAACTTGTTTATTGCAGCTTATAATGGTTACAAATAAAGCAATAGCATCACAAAT
TTCACAAATAAAGCATTTTTTTCACTGCATTCTAGTTGTGGTTTGTCCAAACTCATCAATGTATCTTAAC
TAGAATCATAATCAGCCATACCACATTTGTAGAGGTTTTACTTGCTTTAAAAAACCTCCCACACCTCCCC
CTGAACCTGAAACATAAAATGAATGCAATTGTTGTTGTTAACTTGTTTATTGCAGCTTATAATGGTTACA
AATAAAGCAATAGCATCACAAATTTCACAAATAAAGCATTTTTTTCACTGCATTCTAGTTGTGGTTTGTC
CAAACTCATCAATGTATCTTAACTAGTGGATCTCATGCCTAGGATAACTTCGTATAGCATACATTATACG
AAGTTATAGGCGCGCCATGAGCAAAGGAGAAGAACTTTTCACTGGAGTTGTCCCAATTCTTGTTGAATTA
GATGGTGATGTTAATGGGCACAAATTTTCTGTCCGTGGAGAGGGTGAAGGTGATGCTACAAACGGAAAAC
TCACCCTTAAATTTATTTGCACTACTGGAAAACTACCTGTTCCGTGGCCAACACTTGTCACTACTCTGAC
CTATGGTGTTCAATGCTTTTCCCGTTATCCGGATCACATGAAACGGCATGACTTTTTCAAGAGTGCCATG
CCCGAAGGTTATGTACAGGAACGCACTATATCTTTCAAAGATGACGGGACCTACAAGACGCGTGCTGAAG
TCAAGTTTGAAGGTGATACCCTTGTTAATCGTATCGAGTTAAAGGGTATTGATTTTAAAGAAGATGGAAA
CATTCTTGGACACAAACTCGAATACAACTTTAACTCACACAATGTATACATCACGGCAGACAAACAAAAG
AATGGAATCAAAGCTAACTTCAAAATTCGCCACAACGTTGAAGATGGTTCCGTTCAACTAGCAGACCATT
ATCAACAAAATACTCCAATTGGCGATGGCCCTGTCCTTTTACCAGACAACCATTACCTGTCGACACAATC
TGTCCTTTCGAAAGATCCCAACGAAAAGCGTGACCACATGGTCCTTCTTGAGTTTGTAACTGCTGCTGGG
ATTACACATGGCATGGATGAGCTCTACAAAGGTTCTGCTGGATCTGCAGCAGGATCTGGTATGAGCAAAG
GAGAAGAACTTTTCACTGGAGTTGTCCCAATTCTTGTTGAATTAGATGGTGATGTTAATGGGCACAAATT
TTCTGTCCGTGGAGAGGGTGAAGGTGATGCTACAAACGGAAAACTCACCCTTAAATTTATTTGCACTACT
GGAAAACTACCTGTTCCGTGGCCAACACTTGTCACTACTCTGACCTATGGTGTTCAATGCTTTTCCCGTT
ATCCGGATCACATGAAACGGCATGACTTTTTCAAGAGTGCCATGCCCGAAGGTTATGTACAGGAACGCAC
TATATCTTTCAAAGATGACGGGACCTACAAGACGCGTGCTGAAGTCAAGTTTGAAGGTGATACCCTTGTT
AATCGTATCGAGTTAAAGGGTATTGATTTTAAAGAAGATGGAAACATTCTTGGACACAAACTCGAATACA
ACTTTAACTCACACAATGTATACATCACGGCAGACAAACAAAAGAATGGAATCAAAGCTAACTTCAAAAT
TCGCCACAACGTTGAAGATGGTTCCGTTCAACTAGCAGACCATTATCAACAAAATACTCCAATTGGCGAT
GGCCCTGTCCTTTTACCAGACAACCATTACCTGTCGACACAATCTGTCCTTTCGAAAGATCCCAACGAAA
AGCGTGACCACATGGTCCTTCTTGAGTTTGTAACTGCTGCTGGGATTACACATGGCATGGATGAGCTCTA
CAAATGATTAATTAAAACCTCTGGATTACAAAATTTGTGAAAGATTGACTGGTATTCTTAACTATGTTGC
TCCTTTTACGCTATGTGGATACGCTGCTTTAATGCCTTTGTATCATGCTATTGCTTCCCGTATGGCTTTC
ATTTTCTCCTCCTTGTATAAATCCTGGTTGCTGTCTCTTTATGAGGAGTTGTGGCCCGTTGTCAGGCAAC
GTGGCGTGGTGTGCACTGTGTTTGCTGACGCAACCCCCACTGGTTGGGGCATTGCCACCACCTGTCAGCT
CCTTTCCGGGACTTTCGCTTTCCCCCTCCCTATTGCCACGGCGGAACTCATCGCCGCCTGCCTTGCCCGC
TGCTGGACAGGGGCTCGGCTGTTGGGCACTGACAATTCCGTGGTGTTGTCGGGGAAATCATCGTCCTTTC
CTTGGCTGCTCGCCTGTGTTGCCACCTGGATTCTGCGCGGGACGTCCTTCTGCTACGTCCCTTCGGCCCT
CAATCCAGCGGACCTTCCTTCCCGCGGCCTGCTGCCGGCTCTGCGGCCTCTTCCGCGTCTTCGCCTTCGC
CCTCAGACGAGTCGGATCTCCCTTTGGGCCGCCTCCCCGCAGGATCCACTAGAGCGGCCGCCTAGAGCTC
GCTATCAGCCTCGACTGTGCCTTCTAGTTGCCAGCCATCTGTTGTTTGCCCCTCCCCCGTGCCTTCCTTG
ACCCTGGAAGGTGCCACTCCCACTGTCCTTTCCTAATAAAATGAGGAAATTGCATCGCATTGTCTGAGTA
GGTGTCATTCTATTCTGGGGGGTGGGGTGGGGCAGGACAGCAAGGGGGAGGATTGGGAAGACAATAGCAG
GCATGCTGGGGATGCGGTGGGCTCTATGGCTTCTGAGGCGGAAAGAACCAGCTGGGGCTCGACTAGAGCT
TGCGGAACCCTTAAGCTTTTTTATTATATATTAGTCACGATATCTATAACAAGAAAATATATATATAATA
AGTTATCACGTAAGTAGAACATGAAATAACAATATAATTATCGTATGAGTTAAATCTTAAAAGTCACGTA
AAAGATAATCATGCGTCATTTTGACTCACGCGGTCGTTATAGTTCAAAATCAGTGACACTTACCGCATTG
ACAAGCACGCCTCACGGGAGCTCCAAGCGGCGACTGAGATGTCCTAAATGCACAGCGACGGATTCGCGCT
ATTTAGAAAGAGAGAGCAATATTTCAAGAATGCATGCGTCAATTTTACGCAGACTATCTTTCTAGGGTTA
AAAAAGATTTGCGCTTTACTCGACCTAAACTTTAAACACGTCATAGAATCTTCGTTTGACAAAAACCACA
TTGTGTTGGGTCGCCCTATAGTGAGTCGTATTACAATTCACTGGCCGTCGTTTTACAACGTCGTGACTGG
GAAAACCCTGGCGTTACCCAACTTAATCGCCTTGCAGCACATCCCCCTTTCGCCAGCTGGCGTAATAGCG
AAGAGGCCCGCACCGATCGCCCTTCCCAACAGTTGCGCAGCCTGAATGGCGAATGGCAAATTGTAAGCGT
TAATATTTTGTTAAAATTCGCGTTAAATTTTTGTTAAATCAGCTCATTTTTTAACCAATAGGCCGAAATC
GGCAAAATCCCTTATAAATCAAAAGAATAGACCGAGATAGGGT
[37 nt withheld, positions 6064-6100]
AAAGAACGTGGACTCCAACGTCAAAGG
[49 nt withheld, positions 6128-6176]
T
[91 nt withheld, positions 6178-6268]
G
[124 nt withheld, positions 6270-6393]
CAGGTGGCACTTTTCGGGGAAATGTGCGCGGAACCCCTATTTGTTTATTTTTCTAAATACATTCAAATAT
GTATCCGCTCATGAGACAATAACCCTGATAAATGCTTCAATAATATTGAAAAAGGAAGAGTATGAGTATT
CAACATTTCCGTGTCGCCCTTATTCCCTTTTTTGCGGCATTTTGCCTTCCTGTTTTTGCTCACCCAGAAA
CGCTGGTGAAAGTAAAAGATGCTGAAGATCAGTTGGGTGCACGAGTGGGTTACATCGAACTGGATCTCAA
CAGCGGTAAGATCCTTGAGAGTTTTCGCCCCGAAGAACGTTTTCCAATGATGAGCACTTTTAAAGTTCTG
CTATGTGGCGCGGTATTATCCCGTATTGACGCCGGGCAAGAGCAACTCGGTCGCCGCATACACTATTCTC
AGAATGACTTGGTTGAGTACTCACCAGTCACAGAAAAGCATCTTACGGATGGCATGACAGTAAGAGAATT
ATGCAGTGCTGCCATAACCATGAGTGATAACACTGCGGCCAACTTACTTCTGACAACGATCGGAGGACCG
AAGGAGCTAACCGCTTTTTTGCACAACATGGGGGATCATGTAACTCGCCTTGATCGTTGGGAACCGGAGC
TGAATGAAGCCATACCAAACGACGAGCGTGACACCACGATGCCTGTAGCAATGGCAACAACGTTGCGCAA
ACTATTAACTGGCGAACTACTTACTCTAGCTTCCCGGCAACAATTAATAGACTGGATGGAGGCGGATAAA
GTTGCAGGACCACTTCTGCGCTCGGCCCTTCCGGCTGGCTGGTTTATTGCTGATAAATCTGGAGCCGGTG
AGCGTGGGTCTCGCGGTATCATTGCAGCACTGGGGCCAGATGGTAAGCCCTCCCGTATCGTAGTTATCTA
CACGACGGGGAGTCAGGCAACTATGGATGAACGAAATAGACAGATCGCTGAGATAGGTGCCTCACTGATT
AAGCATTGGTAACTGTCAGACCAAGTTTACTCATATATACTTTAGATTGATTTAAAACTTCATTTTTAAT
TTAAAAGGATCTAGGTGAAGATCCTTTTTGATAATCTCATGACCAAAATCCCTTAACGTGAGTTTTCGTT
CCACTGAGCGTCAGACCCCGTAGAAAAGATCAAAGGATCTTCTTGAGATCCTTTTTTTCTGCGCGTAATC
TGCTGCTTGCAAACAAAAAAACCACCGCTACCAGCGGTGGTTTGTTTGCCGGATCAAGAGCTACCAACTC
TTTTTCCGAAGGTAACTGGCTTCAGCAGAGCGCAGATACCAAATACTGTTCTTCTAGTGTAGCCGTAGTT
AGGCCACCACTTCAAGAACTCTGTAGCACCGCCTACATACCTCGCTCTGCTAATCCTGTTACCAGTGGCT
GCTGCCAGTGGCGATAAGTCGTGTCTTACCGGGTTGGACTCAAGACGATAGTTACCGGATAAGGCGCAGC
GGTCGGGCTGAACGGGGGGTTCGTGCACACAGCCCAGCTTGGAGCGAACGACCTACACCGAACTGAGATA
CCTACAGCGTGAGCTATGAGAAAGCGCCACGCTTCCCGAAGGGAGAAAGGCGGACAGGTATCCGGTAAGC
GGCAGGGTCGGAACAGGAGAGCGCACGAGGGAGCTTCCAGGGGGAAACGCCTGGTATCTTTATAGTCCTG
TCGGGTTTCGCCACCTCTGACTTGAGCGTCGATTTTTGTGATGCTCGTCAGGGGGGCGGAGCCTATGGAA
AAACGCCAGCAACGCGGCCTTTTTACGGTTCCTGGCCTTTTGCTGGCCTTTTGCTCACATGTTCTTTCCT
GCGTTATCCCCTGATTCTGTGGATAACCGTATTACCGCCTTTGAGTGAGCTGATACCGCTCGCCGCAGCC
GAACGACCGAGCGCAGCGAGTCAGTGAGCGAGGAAGCGGAAGAGCGCCCAATACGCAAACCGCCTCTCCC
CGCGCGTTGGCCGATTCATTAATGCAGCTGGCACGACAGGTTTCCCGACTGGAAAGCGGGCAGTGAGCGC
AACGCAATTAATGTGAGTTAGCTCACTCATTAGGCACCCCAGGCTTTACACTTTATGCTTCCGGCTCGTA
TGTTGTGTGGAATTGTGAGCGGATAACAATTTCACACAGGAAACAGCTATGACCATGATTACGCCAAGCG
CGCAATTAACCCTCACTAAAGGGAACCTCCCCCGGTATTCACGACAGCAGGCTGAATAATAAAAAAATTA
GAAACTATTATTTAACCCTAGAAAGATAATCATATTGTGACGTACGTTAAAGATAATCATGCGTAAAATT
GACGCATGTGTTTTATCGGTCTGTATATCGAGGTTTATTTATTAATTTGAATAGATATTAAGTTTTATTA
TATTTACACTTACATACTAATAATAAATTCAACAAACAATTTATTTATGTTTATTTATTTATTAAAAAAA
AACAAAAACTCAAAATTTCTTCTATAAAGTAACAAAACTTTTAAACATTCTCTCTTTTACAAAAATAA
